Addgene plasmid #169388: pmCellFree_KA1_SARS-COV-2_NSP15
Purpose: Cell-free/mammalian expression vector for SARS-COV-2 virus NSP15 with N-term eGFP
Depositing lab: Kirill Alexandrov. Depositing organization: Queensland University of Technology.
Backbone
  Vector backbone: pmCellFree_KA1
  Vector type: Cell-free expression vector
Growth in bacteria
  Bacterial resistance: Ampicillin, 100 μg/mL
  Growth temperature: 37°C
  Growth strain: DH5alpha
  Copy number: High Copy
Gene/Insert
  Gene/Insert name: SARS-COV-2 _NSP15
  Species: SARS-Cov2
  Promoter: T7- CMV/CAG
  Tag / fusion protein: His and eGFP (N terminal on insert)
  Cloning method: Gateway Cloning
  Sequencing primers: 5′ NA
Terms and licenses: Academic/Nonprofit Terms; Industry Terms: Not Available to Industry
How to cite: pmCellFree_KA1_SARS-COV-2_NSP15 was a gift from Kirill Alexandrov (Addgene plasmid # 169388 ; http://n2t.net/addgene:169388 ; RRID:Addgene_169388)
