[The description below was written by a language model from this plasmid's Addgene catalogue record and pLannotate feature annotations shown in this document.]
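Description:
pmCellFree_KA1_SARS-COV-2_NSP15 is a 7,011 nt multi-host expression plasmid built on the pmCellFree_KA1 backbone and catalogued as a cell-free expression vector that also works in mammalian cells. It is maintained in E. coli as a high-copy plasmid through a ColE1/pUC-type origin and selected with ampicillin via the β-lactamase (AmpR) gene.

The payload is the SARS-CoV-2 nonstructural protein NSP15, introduced by Gateway cloning and therefore flanked by attB1 and attB2 sites. The annotation tool matched this roughly 1 kb open reading frame to the viral replicase polyprotein 1ab; the functional text attached to that hit describes a different cleavage product and should not be read as describing NSP15. EGFP lies immediately upstream of attB1, giving the N-terminal fluorescent fusion stated in the record. The catalogue lists both His and eGFP as N-terminal tags, but the only His tag annotated in the feature table sits just downstream of attB2, so whether it is translated as part of the fusion cannot be confirmed from the table alone.

Expression is driven by stacked promoters. A CAG-type unit (CMV enhancer, chicken β-actin promoter and chimeric intron fragments) supports transcription in mammalian cells, terminated by a rabbit β-globin poly(A) signal. A T7 promoter placed just before the coding region, paired with a T7 terminator, allows T7 RNA polymerase-driven transcription for cell-free reactions.

The cassette is also flanked by baculovirus recombination regions (lef2/ORF603 and ORF1629), which in principle permit transfer into a baculovirus genome, and a single loxP site is present. The record does not describe a use for either. The construct suits production and fluorescence-based tracking of NSP15.
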