Features (pLannotate 1.2.2; 21 found; start..end, strand, type, name):
      4..39      +  CDS            lef2 (fragment): baculovirus late expression factor 2
    181..1008    +  misc_recomb    baculovirus recombination region (lef2/ORF603): contains ORF603 and part of lef2
   1020..1078    +  misc_recomb    baculovirus recombination region (ORF603) (fragment): contains ORF603 and part of lef2
   1140..1443    +  enhancer       CMV enhancer: human cytomegalovirus immediate early enhancer
   1449..1726    +  promoter       chicken β-actin promoter: No description available
   1727..1862    +  intron         hybrid intron (fragment): hybrid between chicken β-actin (CBA) and minute virus of mice (MMV) introns (Gray et al., 2011)
   1951..2081    +  intron         chimeric intron (fragment): chimera between introns from chicken β-actin and rabbit β-globin
   2147..2165    +  promoter       T7 promoter: promoter for bacteriophage T7 RNA polymerase
   2339..3049    +  CDS            EGFP: EGFP is a basic (constitutively fluorescent) green fluorescent protein published in 1996, derived from Aequorea victoria. It is reported to be a rapidly-maturing weak dimer with moderate acid sensitivity.
   3075..3092    +  protein_bind   attB1 (fragment): mutant version of attB; core recombination site for the Gateway® BP reaction BP Clonase™
   3101..4138    +  CDS            rep (fragment): R1AB_SARS2 - Experimental evidence at protein level: Swiss-Prot protein existence level 1. [2'-O-methyltransferase]: Methyltransferase that mediates mRNA cap 2'-O-ribose methylation to the 5'-cap structure of viral mRNAs. N7-methyl guanosine cap is a prerequisite for binding of nsp16. Therefore plays an essential role in viral mRNAs cap methylation which is essential to evade immune system. From Severe acute respiratory syndrome coronavirus 2 (2019-nCoV) (SARS-CoV-2).
   4140..4164    -  protein_bind   attB2: mutant version of attB; recombination site for the Gateway® BP reaction BP Clonase™
   4199..4216    +  CDS            7xHis (fragment): 6xHis affinity tag
   4228..4296    +  CDS            HBB (fragment): HBB_PONPY - Experimental evidence at transcript level: Swiss-Prot protein existence level 2. Involved in oxygen transport from the lung to the various peripheral tissues. From Pongo pygmaeus (Bornean orangutan).
   4371..4426    +  polyA_signal   β-globin poly(A) signal: rabbit β-globin polyadenylation signal (Gil and Proudfoot, 1987)
   4514..4561    +  terminator     T7 terminator: transcription terminator for bacteriophage T7 RNA polymerase
   4574..5279    +  misc_recomb    baculovirus recombination region (ORF1629): contains part of ORF1629
   5288..5321    +  protein_bind   loxP: Cre-mediated recombination occurs in the 8-bp core sequence (GCATACAT). Cre recombinase
   5489..6076    -  rep_origin     ori: high-copy-number ColE1/pMB1/pBR322/pUC origin of replication
   6089..6949    -  CDS            AmpR: β-lactamase; bla; confers resistance to ampicillin, carbenicillin, and related antibiotics
   6950..7001    -  promoter       AmpR promoter (fragment): bla
>Addgene plasmid #169388 | pmCellFree_KA1_SARS-COV-2_NSP15 | addgene full sequence | sequence record 336873 | Addgene NGS Result
TCCTGCATCTTTTAATCAAATCCCAAGATGTGTATAAACGCGCCGGTATGTACAGGAAGAGGTTTATACT
AAACTGTTACATTGCAAACGTGGTTTCGTGTGCCAAGTGTGAAAACCGATGTTTAATCAAGGCTCTGACG
CATTTCTACAACCACGACTCCAAGTGTGTGGGTGAAGTCATGCATCTTTTAATCAAATCCCAAGATGTGT
ATAAACCACCAAACTGCCAAAAAATGAAAACTGTCGACAAGCTCTGTCCGTTTGCTGGCAACTGCAAGGG
TCTCAATCCTATTTGTAATTATTGAATAATAAAACAATTATAAATGTCAAATTTGTTTTTTATTAACGAT
ACAAACCAAACGCAACAAGAACATTTGTAGTATTATCTATAATTGAAAACGCGTAGTTATAATCGCTGAG
GTAATATTTAAAATCATTTTCAAATGATTCACAGTTAATTTGCGACAATATAATTTTATTTTCACATAAA
CTAGACGCCTTGTCGTCTTCTTCTTCGTATTCCTTCTCTTTTTCATTTTTCTCTTCATAAAAATTAACAT
AGTTATTATCGTATCCATATATGTATCTATCGTATAGAGTAAATTTTTTGTTGTCATAAATATATATGTC
TTTTTTAATGGGGTGTATAGTACCGCTGCGCATAGTTTTTCTGTAATTTACAACAGTGCTATTTTCTGGT
AGTTCTTCGGAGTGTGTTGCTTTAATTATTAAATTTATATAATCAATGAATTTGGGATCGTCGGTTTTGT
ACAATATGTTGCCGGCATAGTACGCAGCTTCTTCTAGTTCAATTACACCATTTTTTAGCAGCACCGGATT
AACATAACTTTCCAAAATGTTGTACGAACCGTTAAACAAAAACAGTTCACCTCCCTTTTCTATACTATTG
TCTGCGAGCAGTTGTTTGTTGTTAAAAATAACAGCCATTGTAATGAGACGCACAAACTAATATCACAAAC
TGGAAATGTCTATCAATATATAGTTGCTGATGGCCGGCCGTAATGAGACGCACAAACTAATATCACAAAC
TGGAAATGTCTATCAATATATAGTTGCTCTAGTTATTAATAGTAATCAATTACGGGGTCATTAGTTCATA
GCCCATATATGGAGTTCCGCGTTACATAACTTACGGTAAATGGCCCGCCTGGCTGACCGCCCAACGACCC
CCGCCCATTGACGTCAATAATGACGTATGTTCCCATAGTAACGCCAATAGGGACTTTCCATTGACGTCAA
TGGGTGGAGTATTTACGGTAAACTGCCCACTTGGCAGTACATCAAGTGTATCATATGCCAAGTACGCCCC
CTATTGACGTCAATGACGGTAAATGGCCCGCCTGGCATTATGCCCAGTACATGACCTTATGGGACTTTCC
TACTTGGCAGTACATCTACGTATTAGTCATCGCTATTACCATGCATGGTCGAGGTGAGCCCCACGTTCTG
CTTCACTCTCCCCATCTCCCCCCCCTCCCCACCCCCAATTTTGTATTTATTTATTTTTTAATTATTTTGT
GCAGCGATGGGGGCGGGGGGGGGGGGGGGGCGCGCGCCGGGGGGGGGGGGGGGGGGGGGGGGGGGGGGSG
GGGSGRGGCGGAGAGGKGCGGCGGCAGCCAATCAGAGCGGCGCGCTCCGAAAGTTTCCTTTTATGGCGAG
GCGGCGGCGGCGGCGGCCCTATAAAAAGCGAAGCGCGCGGCGGGCGGGAGTCGCTGCGCGCTGCCTTCGC
CCCGTGCCCCGCTCCGCCGCCGCCTCGCGCCGCCCGCCCCGGCTCTGACTGACCGCGTTACTCCCACAGG
TGAGCGGGCGGGACGGCCCTTCTCCTTCGGGCTGTAATTAGCGCTTGGTTTAATGACGGCTTGTTTCTTT
TCTGTGGCTGCGTGAAAGCCTTGAGGGGCTCCGGGAGGGCCCTTTGTGCGGGGGGAGCGGCTCGGGGCTG
TCCGCGGGGGGACGGCTGCCTTCGGGGGGGACGGGGCAGGGCGGGGTTCGGCTTCTGGCGTGTGACCGGC
GGCTCTAGAGCCTCTGCTAACCATGTTCATGCCTTCTTCTTTTTCCTACAGCTCCTGGGCAACGTGCTGG
TTATTGTGCTGTCTCATCATTTTGGCAAAGAATTGGATCGGACGTCTAATACGACTCACTATAGGGACAT
CTTAAGTTTATTTTATTTTATTTTATTTTATTTTATTTTATTTTATTTTATTTTATTTTATTTTATTTAA
CCATGACAGTAATGTATAAAGTCTGTAAAGACATTAAACACGTAAGTGAAACCATGGGCACCTCTGGTCA
CCACCATCACCACCATCACCACGGCACAAGCAAGGGCGAGGAGCTGTTCACCGGGGTGGTGCCCATCCTG
GTCGAGTTGGACGGCGACGTAAACGGCCACAAGTTCAGCGTGTCCGGCGAGGGCGAGGGCGATGCCACCT
ACGGCAAGCTGACCCTGAAGTTCATCTGCACCACCGGCAAGCTGCCCGTGCCCTGGCCCACCCTCGTGAC
CACCCTGACCTACGGCGTGCAGTGCTTCAGCCGCTACCCCGACCACATGAAGCAGCACGACTTCTTCAAG
TCCGCCATGCCCGAAGGCTACGTCCAGGAGCGCACCATCTTCTTCAAGGACGACGGCAACTACAAGACCC
GCGCCGAGGTGAAGTTCGAGGGCGACACCCTGGTGAACCGCATCGAGCTGAAGGGCATCGACTTCAAGGA
GGACGGCAACATCCTGGGGCACAAGCTGGAGTACAACTACAACAGCCACAACGTCTATATCATGGCCGAC
AAGCAGAAGAACGGCATCAAGGTGAACTTCAAGATCCGCCACAACATCGAGGACGGCAGCGTGCAGCTCG
CCGACCACTACCAGCAGAACACCCCCATCGGCGACGGCCCCGTGCTGCTGCCCGACAACCACTACCTGAG
CACCCAGTCCGCCCTGAGCAAAGACCCCAACGAGAAGCGCGATCACATGGTCCTGCTGGAGTTCGTGACC
GCCGCCGGGATCACTCTCGGCATGGACGAGCTATACAAGCTGGAGGTGCTCTTCCAGGGTCCGACAAGTT
TGTACAAAAAAGTTGGCATGTCTCTGGAGAACGTGGCCTTCAACGTGGTGAACAAGGGTCACTTCGACGG
TCAGCAGGGCGAAGTGCCTGTGAGCATCATCAACAACACCGTGTACACCAAGGTGGACGGCGTGGACGTG
GAGCTGTTCGAAAACAAGACCACCCTGCCAGTGAACGTGGCCTTCGAGCTGTGGGCTAAGCGCAACATCA
AGCCCGTGCCTGAAGTGAAGATCCTGAACAACCTGGGAGTGGACATCGCCGCTAACACCGTGATCTGGGA
CTACAAGAGGGACGCCCCCGCTCACATCAGCACCATCGGCGTGTGCTCCATGACCGACATCGCCAAGAAG
CCTACCGAGACCATCTGCGCTCCACTGACCGTGTTCTTCGACGGAAGAGTGGACGGTCAGGTGGACCTGT
TCCGCAACGCTAGGAACGGCGTGCTGATCACCGAGGGCTCTGTGAAGGGACTGCAGCCAAGCGTGGGACC
CAAGCAGGCCTCCCTGAACGGTGTGACCCTGATCGGCGAAGCTGTGAAGACCCAGTTCAACTACTACAAG
AAGGTGGACGGCGTGGTGCAGCAGCTGCCAGAGACCTACTTCACCCAGTCTAGAAACCTGCAGGAATTCA
AGCCCCGTAGCCAGATGGAGATCGACTTCCTGGAACTGGCCATGGACGAGTTCATCGAAAGATACAAGCT
GGAGGGATACGCTTTCGAACACATCGTGTACGGTGACTTCTCTCACAGCCAGCTGGGCGGACTGCACCTG
CTGATCGGTCTGGCCAAGCGTTTCAAGGAGTCCCCCTTCGAGCTGGAAGACTTCATCCCTATGGACTCTA
CCGTGAAGAACTACTTCATCACCGACGCTCAGACCGGAAGCTCCAAGTGCGTGTGCAGCGTGATCGACCT
GCTGCTGGACGACTTCGTGGAGATCATCAAGTCCCAGGACCTGTCCGTGGTGTCTAAGGTGGTGAAGGTG
ACCATCGACTACACCGAGATCTCCTTCATGCTGTGGTGCAAGGACGGCCACGTGGAAACCTTCTACCCTA
AGCTGCAGTACCCAACTTTCTTGTACAAAGTGGTGTAAGCGGCCGCCAGCTTTCTAGACCAGTTTAAACA
TCACCATCACCATCACTAAGTGATTAACCTCAGGTGCAGGCTGCCTATCAGAAGGTGGTGGCTGGTGTGG
CCAATGCCCTGGCTCACAAATACCACTGAGATCGATCTTTTTCCCTCTGCCAAAAATTATGGGGACATCA
TGAAGCCCCTTGAGCATCTGACTTCTGGCTAATAAAGGAAATTTATTTTCATTGCAATAGTGTGTTGGAA
TTTTTTGTGTCTCTCACTCGGAAGGACATATGGGAGGGCAAATCATTTAAAACATCAGAATGAGTATTTG
GTTTAGAGTTTGGCAACATATGCCCATATGTAACTAGCATAACCCCTTGGGGCCTCTAAACGGGTCTTGA
GGGGTTTTTTGCTGAAAGCATGCGGAGGAAATTCTCCTTGAAGTTTCCCTGGTGTTCAAAGTAAAGGAGT
TTGCACCAGACGCACCTCTGTTCACTGGTCCGGCGTATTAAAACACGATACATTGTTATTAGTACATTTA
TTAAGCGCTAGATTCTGTGCGTTGTTGATTTACAGACAATTGTTGTACGTATTTTAATAATTCATTAAAT
TTATAATCTTTAGGGTGGTATGTTAGAGCGAAAATCAAATGATTTTCAGCGTCTTTATATCTGAATTTAA
ATATTAAATCCTCAATAGATTTGTAAAATAGGTTTCGATTAGTTTCAAACAAGGGTTGTTTTTCCGAACC
GATGGCTGGACTATCTAATGGATTTTCGCTCAACGCCACAAAACTTGCCAAATCTTGTAGCAGCAATCTA
GCTTTGTCGATATTCGTTTGTGTTTTGTTTTGTAATAAAGGTTCGACGTCGTTCAAAATATTATGCGCTT
TTGTATTTCTTTCATCACTGTCGTTAGTGTACAATTGACTCGACGTAAACACGTTAAATAGAGCTTGGAC
ATATTTAACATCGGGCGTGTTAGCTTTATTAGGCCGATTATCGTCGTCGTCCCAACCCTCGTCGTTAGAA
GTTGCTTCCGAAGACGATTTTGCCATAGCCACACGACGCCTATTAATTGTGTCGGCTAACACGTCCGCGA
TCAAATTTGTAGTTGAGCTTTTTGGAATTGCGATCGCATAACTTCGTATAGCATACATTATACGAAGTTA
TAAGCTCGGAACGCTGCGCTCGGTCGTTCGGCTGCGGCGAGCGGTATCAGCTCACTCAAAGGCGGTAATA
CGGTTATCCACAGAATCAGGGGATAACGCAGGAAAGAACATGTGAGCAAAAGGCCAGCAAAAGGCCAGGA
ACCGTAAAAAGGCCGCGTTGCTGGCGTTTTTCCATAGGCTCCGCCCCCTGACGAGCATCACAAAAATCGA
CGCTCAAGTCAGAGGTGGCGAAACCCGACAGGACTATAAAGATACCAGGCGTTTCCCCCTGGAAGCTCCC
TCGTGCGCTCTCCTGTTCCGACCCTGCCGCTTACCGGATACCTGTCCGCCTTTCTCCCTTCGGGAAGCGT
GGCGCTTTCTCATAGCTCACGCTGTAGGTATCTCAGTTCGGTGTAGGTCGTTCGCTCCAAGCTGGGCTGT
GTGCACGAACCCCCCGTTCAGCCCGACCGCTGCGCCTTATCCGGTAACTATCGTCTTGAGTCCAACCCGG
TAAGACACGACTTATCGCCACTGGCAGCAGCCACTGGTAACAGGATTAGCAGAGCGAGGTATGTAGGCGG
TGCTACAGAGTTCTTGAAGTGGTGGCCTAACTACGGCTACACTAGAAGAACAGTATTTGGTATCTGCGCT
CTGCTGAAGCCAGTTACCTTCGGAAAAAGAGTTGGTAGCTCTTGATCCGGCAAACAAACCACCGCTGGTA
GCGGTGGTTTTTTTGTTTGCAAGCAGCAGATTACGCGCAGAAAAAAAGGATCTCAAGAAGATCCTTTGTT
ACCAATGCTTAATCAGTGAGGCACCTATCTCAGCGATCTGTCTATTTCGTTCATCCATAGTTGCCTGACT
CCCCGTCGTGTAGATAACTACGATACGGGAGGGCTTACCATCTGGCCCCAGTGCTGCAATGATACCGCGA
GACCCACGCTCACCGGCTCCAGATTTATCAGCAATAAACCAGCCAGCCGGAAGGGCCGAGCGCAGAAGTG
GTCCTGCAACTTTATCCGCCTCCATCCAGTCTATTAATTGTTGCCGGGAAGCTAGAGTAAGTAGTTCGCC
AGTTAATAGTTTGCGCAACGTTGTTGCCATTGCTACAGGCATCGTGGTGTCACGCTCGTCGTTTGGTATG
GCTTCATTCAGCTCCGGTTCCCAACGATCAAGGCGAGTTACATGATCCCCCATGTTGTGCAAAAAAGCGG
TTAGCTCCTTCGGTCCTCCGATCGTTGTCAGAAGTAAGTTGGCCGCAGTGTTATCACTCATGGTTATGGC
AGCACTGCATAATTCTCTTACTGTCATGCCATCCGTAAGATGCTTTTCTGTGACTGGTGAGTACTCAACC
AAGTCATTCTGAGAATAGTGTATGCGGCGACCGAGTTGCTCTTGCCCGGCGTCAATACGGGATAATACCG
CGCCACATAGCAGAACTTTAAAAGTGCTCATCATTGGAAAACGTTCTTCGGGGCGAAAACTCTCAAGGAT
CTTACCGCTGTTGAGATCCAGTTCGATGTAACCCACTCGTGCACCCAACTGATCTTCAGCATCTTTTACT
TTCACCAGCGTTTCTGGGTGAGCAAAAACAGGAAGGCAAAATGCCGCAAAAAAGGGAATAAGGGCGACAC
GGAAATGTTGAATACTCATACTCTTCCTTTTTCAATATTATTGAAGCATTTATCAGGGTTATTGTCTCAT
GTCCGCGCGTT
